>Addgene plasmid #195986 | pCB59 pDEST crybb1:mKate2 | addgene full sequence | sequence record 384462 | Addgene NGS Result
CAGGAAACAGCTATGACCATGATTACGCCAAGCTATCAACTTTGTATAGAAAAGTTGAACGAGAAACGTA
AAATGATATAAATATCAATATATTAAATTAGATTTTGCATAAAAAACAGACTACATAATACTGTAAAACA
CAACATATCCAGTCACTATGGTCGACCTGCAGACTGGCTGTGTATAAGGGAGCCTGACATTTATATTCCC
CAGAACATCAGGTTAATGGCGTTTTTGATGTCATTTTCGCGGTGGCTGAGATCAGCCACTTCTTCCCCGA
TAACGGAGACCGGCACACTGGCCATATCGGTGGTCATCATGCGCCAGCTTTCATCCCCGATATGCACCAC
CGGGTAAAGTTCACGGGGGACTTTATCTGACAGCAGACGTGCACTGGCCAGGGGGATCACCATCCGTCGC
CCGGGCGTGTCAATAATATCACTCTGTACATCCACAAACAGACGATAACGGCTCTCTCTTTTATAGGTGT
AAACCTTAAACTGCATTTCACCAGCCCCTGTTCTCGTCGGCAAAGGAGCCGTTCATTTCAATAAACCGGG
CGACCTCAGCCATCCCTTCCTGATTTTCCGCTTTCCAGCGTTCGGCACGCAGACGACGGGCTTCATTCTG
CATGGTTGTGCTTACCGAACCGGAGATATTGACATCATATATGCCTTGAGCAACTGATAGCTGTCGCTGT
CAACTGTCACTGTAATACGCTGCTTCATAGCATACCTCTTTTTGACATACTTCGGGTATACATATCAGTA
TATATTCTTATACCGCAAAAATCAGCGCGCAAATACGCATACTGTTATCTGGCTTTTAGTAAGCCGGATC
CTCTAGATTACGCCCCGCCTGCCACTCATCGCAGTACTGTTGTAATTCATTAAGCATTCTGCCGACATGG
AAGCCATCACAAACGGCATGATGAACCTGAATCGCCAGCGGCATCAGCACCTTGTCGCCTTGCGTATAAT
ATTTGCCCATGGTGAAAACGGGGGCGAAGAAGTTGTCCATATTGGCCACGTTTAAATCAAAACTGGTGAA
ACTCACCCAGGGATTGGCTGAGACGAAAAACATATTCTCAATAAACCCTTTAGGGAAATAGGCCAGGTTT
TCACCGTAACACGCCACATCTTGCGAATATATGTGTAGAAACTGCCGGAAATCGTCGTGGTATTCACTCC
AGAGCGATGAAAACGTTTCAGTTTGCTCATGGAAAACGGTGTAACAAGGGTGAACACTATCCCATATCAC
CAGCTCACCGTCTTTCATTGCCATACGGAATTCCGGATGAGCATTCATCAGGCGGGCAAGAATGTGAATA
AAGGCCGGATAAAACTTGTGCTTATTTTTCTTTACGGTCTTTAAAAAGGCCGTAATATCCAGCTGAACGG
TCTGGTTATAGGTACATTGAGCAACTGACTGAAATGCCTCAAAATGTTCTTTACGATGCCATTGGGATAT
ATCAACGGTGGTATATCCAGTGATTTTTTTCTCCATTTTAGCTTCCTTAGCTCCTGAAAATCTCGACGGA
TCCTAACTCAAAATCCACACATTATACGAGCCGGAAGCATAAAGTGTAAAGCCTGGGGTGCCTAATGCGG
CCGCCATAGTGACTGGATATGTTGTGTTTTACAGTATTATGTAGTCTGTTTTTTATGCAAAATCTAATTT
AATATATTGATATTTATATCATTTTACGTTTCTCGTTCAACTTTATTATACATAGTTGATAATTCACTGG
CCGTCGTTTTACGGTACCATCGATGATGATCCAGACATGATAAGATACATTGATGAGTTTGGACAAACCA
CAACTAGAATGCAGTGAAAAAAATGCTTTATTTGTGAAATTTGTGATGCTATTGCTTTATTTGTAACCAT
TATAAGCTGCAATAAACAAGTTAACAACAACAATTGCATTCATTTTATGTTTCAGGTTCAGGGGGAGGTG
TGGGAGGTTTTTTAAAGCAAGTAAAACCTCTACAAATGTGGTATGGCTGATTATGATCCTCTAGATCAGA
TCTCCTCGAGCAATTGGTGCTATCATCATGACAAAGAGAGAAGAAATCAGTTATTAGAAATGAGTTATTA
AAACTATTATGATTAGAAATATGTTTCTTTCTCTTAAACAGGATTTAAGGGGAAAATATACAGGGAGCGA
AAAATTTTGACTTCATCTGTATATACATATAATAAATAATACATCAATAAATTCCATCTAAATACGCTAC
CATATATATATATATATGTATATACACACACACACACACACCATCTAATATATGTCATGCTACATTATTA
ACTTCAGTATGAAATCTACTCTGCTCTGGAGTGTATCAGCGAGCGACTCCTCTGCTCGGATTATCATCAC
GTGACCTCTGACCTGAACACAGACCTCTCTTAGCCATAGGTATACAGCCTATAGCATAGAGCTCGGGCTG
AGAGGGAAAGTGCCGCCGTCAGGGCTTTCCATTGACAGTAAAATGCTTACGGCCTTCTGGGCGATGCGAT
GACCCTGCGCTTCGGCACGGCTGAACTCTGATGACGGCGTGTTTCTATTGTCCGCCGCGCGCCGCTGTGC
TGCCCTTGCCAGCGTATAAAAGCTGCGGCAGTGGTGAGGAAGGCCAGAGCGAGCCAGCCTTCCCAGCACA
GCTGTAGTTTAAACGCGTTGCCATAACTTCGTATAGGATACTTTATACGAAGTTATCTGCATGCTAGGTT
GCCGGGAACGGTGCATTGGAACGCGCATTCCCCGTGTTAATTAACAGGTAAGTGTCTTCCTCCTGTTTCC
TTCCCCTGCTATTCTGCTCAACCTTCCTATCAGAAACTGCAGTATCTGTATTTTTGCTAGGGGATCCCGC
CACCATGGTGAGCGAGCTGATTAAGGAGAACATGCACATGAAGCTGTACATGGAGGGCACCGTGAACAAC
CACCACTTCAAGTGCACATCCGAGGGCGAAGGCAAGCCCTACGAGGGCACCCAGACCATGAGAATCAAGG
CGGTCGAGGGCGGCCCTCTCCCCTTCGCCTTCGACATCCTGGCTACCAGCTTCATGTACGGCAGCAAAAC
CTTCATCAACCACACCCAGGGCATCCCCGACTTCTTTAAGCAGTCCTTCCCCGAGGGCTTCACATGGGAG
AGAGTCACCACATACGAAGACGGGGGCGTGCTGACCGCTACCCAGGACACCAGCCTCCAGGACGGCTGCC
TCATCTACAACGTCAAGATCAGAGGGGTGAACTTCCCATCCAACGGCCCTGTGATGCAGAAGAAAACACT
CGGCTGGGAGGCCTCCACCGAGACCCTGTACCCCGCTGACGGCGGCCTGGAAGGCAGAGCCGACATGGCC
CTGAAGCTCGTGGGCGGGGGCCACCTGATCTGCAACTTGAAGACCACATACAGATCCAAGAAACCCGCTA
AGAACCTCAAGATGCCCGGCGTCTACTATGTGGACAGAAGACTGGAAAGAATCAAGGAGGCCGACAAAGA
GACCTACGTCGAGCAGCACGAGGTGGCTGTGGCCAGATACTGCGACCTCCCTAGCAAACTGGGGCACAGA
TGAAGATCTGCGAAGATACGGCCACGGGTGCTCTTGATCCTGTGGCTGATTTTGGACTGTGCTGCTCGCA
GCTGCTGATGAATCACATACTTCCTCCATTTTCTTCCACTGATTGACTGTTATAATTTCCCTAATTTCCA
GGTCAAGGTGCTGTGCATTGTGGTAATAGATGTGACATGACGTCACTTCCAAAGGACCAATGAACATGTC
TGACCAATTTCATATAATGTGAAAACGATTTTCATAGGCAGAATAAATAACATTTAAATTAAACTGGGCA
TCAGCGCAATTCAATTGGTTTGGTAATAGCAAGGGAAAATAGAATGAAGTGATCTCCAAAAAATAAGTAC
TTTTTGACTGTAAATAAAATTGTAAGGAGTAAAAAGTACTTTTTTTTCTAAAAAAATGTAATTAAGTAAA
AGTAAAAGTATTGATTTTTAATTGTACTCAAGTAAAGTAAAAATCCCCAAAAATAATACTTAAGTACAGT
AATCAAGTAAAATTACTCAAGTACTTTACACCTCTGGTTCTTGACCCCCTACCTTCAGCAAGCCCAGCAG
ATCCACTAGTTCTAGAGCGGCCGCCACCGCGGTGGAGCTCCAGCTTTTGTTCCCTTTAGTGAGGGTTAAT
TGCGCGCTTGGCGTAATCATGGTCATAGCTGTTTCCTGTGTGAAATTGTTATCCGCTCACAATTCCACAC
AACATACGAGCCGGAAGCATAAAGTGTAAAGCCTGGGGTGCCTAATGAGTGAGCTAACTCACATTAATTG
CGTTGCGCTCACTGCCCGCTTTCCAGTCGGGAAACCTGTCGTGCCAGCTGCATTAATGAATCGGCCAACG
CGCGGGGAGAGGCGGTTTGCGTATTGGGCGCTCTTCCGCTTCCTCGCTCACTGACTCGCTGCGCTCGGTC
GTTCGGCTGCGGCGAGCGGTATCAGCTCACTCAAAGGCGGTAATACGGTTATCCACAGAATCAGGGGATA
ACGCAGGAAAGAACATGTGAGCAAAAGGCCAGCAAAAGGCCAGGAACCGTAAAAAGGCCGCGTTGCTGGC
GTTTTTCCATAGGCTCCGCCCCCCTGACGAGCATCACAAAAATCGACGCTCAAGTCAGAGGTGGCGAAAC
CCGACAGGACTATAAAGATACCAGGCGTTTCCCCCTGGAAGCTCCCTCGTGCGCTCTCCTGTTCCGACCC
TGCCGCTTACCGGATACCTGTCCGCCTTTCTCCCTTCGGGAAGCGTGGCGCTTTCTCATAGCTCACGCTG
TAGGTATCTCAGTTCGGTGTAGGTCGTTCGCTCCAAGCTGGGCTGTGTGCACGAACCCCCCGTTCAGCCC
GACCGCTGCGCCTTATCCGGTAACTATCGTCTTGAGTCCAACCCGGTAAGACACGACTTATCGCCACTGG
CAGCAGCCACTGGTAACAGGATTAGCAGAGCGAGGTATGTAGGCGGTGCTACAGAGTTCTTGAAGTGGTG
GCCTAACTACGGCTACACTAGAAGAACAGTATTTGGTATCTGCGCTCTGCTGAAGCCAGTTACCTTCGGA
AAAAGAGTTGGTAGCTCTTGATCCGGCAAACAAACCACCGCTGGTAGCGGTGGTTTTTTTGTTTGCAAGC
AGCAGATTACGCGCAGAAAAAAAGGATCTCAAGAAGATCCTTTGATCTTTTCTACGGGGTCTGACGCTCA
GTGGAACGAAAACTCACGTTAAGGCATTTTGGTCATGAGATTATCAAAAAGGATCTTCACCTAGATCCTT
TTAAATTAAAAATGAAGTTTTAAATCAATCTAAAGTATATATGAGTAAACTTGGTCTGACAGTTACCAAT
GCTTAATCAGTGAGGCACCTATCTCAGCGATCTGTCTATTTCGTTCATCCATAGTTGCCTGACTCCCCGT
CGTGTAGATAACTACGATACGGGAGGGCTTACCATCTGGCCCCAGTGCTGCAATGATACCGCGAGACCCA
CGCTCACCGGCTCCAGATTTATCAGCAATAAACCAGCCAGCCGGAAGGGCCGAGCGCAGAAGTGGTCCTG
CAACTTTATCCGCCTCCATCCAGTCTATTAATTGTTGCCGGGAAGCTAGAGTAAGTAGTTCGCCAGTTAA
TAGTTTGCGCAACGTTGTTGCCATTGCTACAGGCATCGTGGTGTCACGCTCGTCGTTTGGTATGGCTTCA
TTCAGCTCCGGTTCCCAACGATCAAGGCGAGTTACATGATCCCCCATGTTGTGCAAAAAAGCGGTTAGCT
CCTTCGGTCCTCCGATCGTTGTCAGAAGTAAGTTGGCCGCAGTGTTATCACTCATGGTTATGGCAGCACT
GCATAATTCTCTTACTGTCATGCCATCCGTAAGATGCTTTTCTGTGACTGGTGAGTACTCAACCAAGTCA
TTCTGAGAATAGTGTATGCGGCGACCGAGTTGCTCTTGCCCGGCGTCAATACGGGATAATACCGCGCCAC
ATAGCAGAACTTTAAAAGTGCTCATCATTGGAAAACGTTCTTCGGGGCGAAAACTCTCAAGGATCTTACC
GCTGTTGAGATCCAGTTCGATGTAACCCACTCGTGCACCCAACTGATCTTCAGCATCTTTTACTTTCACC
AGCGTTTCTGGGTGAGCAAAAACAGGAAGGCAAAATGCCGCAAAAAAGGGAATAAGGGCGACACGGAAAT
GTTGAATACTCATACTCTTCCTTTTTCAATATTATTGAAGCATTTATCAGGGTTATTGTCTCATGAGCGG
ATACATATTTGAATGTATTTAGAAAAATAAACAAATAGGGGTTCCGCGCACATTTCCCCGAAAAGTGCCA
CCTAAATTGTAAGCGTTAATATTTTGTTAAAATTCGCGTTAAATTTTTGTTAAATCAGCTCATTTTTTAA
CCAATAGGCCGAAATCGGCAAAATCCCTTATAAATCAAAAGAATAGACCGAGATAGGGT
[37 nt withheld, positions 6500-6536]
AAAGAACGTGGACTCCAACGTCAAAGG
[49 nt withheld, positions 6564-6612]
T
[86 nt withheld, positions 6614-6699]
GCTGGCTAAGAACTCATCAGCCTCCCCGGTCCATCTACCCACGTACCAATGCACCAATTGGCCACAATGA
CGGCTACTACATGGTGCCATTCCTTCCTCTTTATAGGAATGGAGACTACCTCCTGTCCAACAATGCTCTT
GGATACGAGTACGCCTACCTGTTGGACCCAGGTCATTGCACAACACCAGAAATGCCCTCTGATCTGCAAA
AGACGTGAATATCTGTTCAGACACCCATATCCACTCTGTTCCACACAGGTCAGAGGTTTGTCCAGGAGTT
CTTGACAGAGGTGTAAAAAGTACTCAAAAATTTTACTCAAGTGAAAGTACAAGTACTTAGGGAAAATTTT
ACTCAATTAAAAGTAAAAGTATCTGGCTAGAATCTTACTTGAGTAAAAGTAAAAAAGTACTCCATTAAAA
TTGTACTTGAGTATTAAGGAAGTAAAAGTAAAAGCAAGAAAGAAAACTAGAGATTCTTGTTTAAGCTTTT
AATCTCAAAAAACATTAAATGAAATGCATACAAGGTTTTATCCTGCTTTAGAACTGTTTGTATTTAATTA
TCAAACTATAAGACAGACAATCTAATGCCAGTACACGCTACTCAAAGTTGTAAAACCTCAGATTTAACTT
CAGTAGAAGCTGATTCTCAAAATTGTTAGTGTCAAGCCTAGCTCTTTTGGGGCTGAAAAGCAATCCTGCA
GTGCTGAAAAGCCTCTCACAGGCAGCCGATGCGGGAAGAGGTGTATTAGTCTTGATAGAGAGGCTGCAAA
TAGCAGGAAACGTGAGCAGAGACTCCCTGGTGTCTGAAACACAGGCCAGATGGGCCCTCGAG
Features (pLannotate 1.2.2; 24 found; start..end, strand, type, name):
     37..57      +  protein_bind   attB4: mutant version of attB; core recombination site for the Gateway® BP reaction BP Clonase™
     41..160     +  protein_bind   attR1: mutant version of attR; recombination site for the Gateway® LR reaction LR Clonase™
    201..506     -  CDS            ccdB: CcdB, a bacterial toxin that poisons DNA gyrase; ccdB; Plasmids containing the ccdB gene cannot be propagated in standard E. coli strains.
    511..669     -  CDS            ccdA (fragment): CCDA_ECO57 - Also known as H, letA. Experimental evidence at protein level: Swiss-Prot protein existence level 1. Antitoxin component of a type II toxin-antitoxin (TA) system which inhibits the post-segregational killing (PSK) of plasmid-free cells, also referred to as a plasmid addiction system. Binds to and blocks the activity of CcdB; will also remove bound CcdB protein from the CcdB-GyrA complex by forming a CcdA-CcdB complex, a process termed rejuvenation. Functions as a transcriptional corepressor for the ccdAB operon, repression also requires CcdB (By similarity). From Escherichia coli
    826..1506    -  CDS            CmR: chloramphenicol acetyltransferase confers resistance to chloramphenicol
   1507..1536    -  promoter       cat promoter (fragment): promoter of the E. coli cat gene encoding chloramphenicol acetyltransferase
   1560..1590    -  promoter       lac UV5 promoter: E. coli lac promoter with an "up" mutation
   1615..1738    -  protein_bind   attR3: mutant version of attR; recombination site for the Gateway® LR reaction LR Clonase™
   1742..1762    +  CDS            lacZα (fragment): LacZα fragment of β-galactosidase; lacZ fragment
   1778..1912    -  polyA_signal   SV40 poly(A) signal: SV40 polyadenylation signal
   1935..2018    -  CDS            large T antigen (fragment): large T antigen from SV40 (simian virus 40)
   2683..2716    +  protein_bind   lox2272: Cre-mediated recombination occurs in the 8-bp core sequence (GGATACTT). lox2272 sites are compatible with each other, but incompatible with loxP or loxN sites (Lee and Saito, 1988). Cre recombinase
   2875..3573    +  CDS            mKate2: monomeric far-red fluorescent protein (Shcherbo et al., 2009) mammalian codon-optimized
   4130..4170    -  misc_feature   MCS (fragment): pBluescript multiple cloning site
   4183..4201    -  promoter       T3 promoter: promoter for bacteriophage T3 RNA polymerase
   4246..4262    -  protein_bind   lac operator: The lac repressor binds to the lac operator to inhibit transcription in E. coli. This inhibition can be relieved by adding lactose or isopropyl-β-D-thiogalactopyranoside (IPTG). lac repressor encoded by lacI
   4270..4300    -  promoter       lac promoter: promoter for the E. coli lac operon
   4315..4336    -  protein_bind   CAP binding site: CAP binding activates transcription in the presence of cAMP. E. coli catabolite activator protein
   4349..4441    -  CDS            lacI (fragment): lac repressor; lacI; The lac repressor binds to the lac operator to inhibit transcription in E. coli. This inhibition can be relieved by adding lactose or isopropyl-β-D-thiogalactopyranoside (IPTG).
   4624..5212    -  rep_origin     ori: high-copy-number ColE1/pMB1/pBR322/pUC origin of replication
   5383..6243    -  CDS            AmpR: β-lactamase; bla; confers resistance to ampicillin, carbenicillin, and related antibiotics
   6244..6348    -  promoter       AmpR promoter: bla
   6374..6699    -  rep_origin     M13 ori (fragment) (sequence partly withheld): M13 bacteriophage origin of replication; arrow indicates direction of (+) strand synthesis
   6702..6986    +  CDS            tyr (fragment): TYRO_ORYLA - Also known as tyro. Experimental evidence at transcript level: Swiss-Prot protein existence level 2. This is a copper-containing oxidase that functions in the formation of pigments such as melanins and other polyphenolic compounds. From Oryzias latipes (Japanese rice fish) (Japanese killifish).
