[The description below was written by a language model from this plasmid's Addgene catalogue record and pLannotate feature annotations shown in this document.]
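Description:
pCB59 pDEST crybb1:mKate2 is an empty Gateway destination vector for transgenesis, built on the pDestTol2pA2 backbone and deposited as part of a plasmid toolkit for zebrafish and other species. It carries no insert of its own. The annotated sequence (about 7.5 kb) contains a destination cassette flanked by attR-type recombination sites, annotated as attR1 (overlapping an attB4-like core) and attR3. Between them lie the ccdB gyrase toxin gene, a ccdA fragment, and a chloramphenicol acetyltransferase gene with its promoter. In an LR Clonase reaction, this cassette is swapped for the user's entry-clone elements. Loss of ccdB then provides counterselection against unrecombined vector in standard E. coli, which is why the empty backbone is maintained in a ccdB-tolerant strain. An SV40 polyadenylation signal sits immediately beside the cassette to terminate transcripts from the assembled transgene.

Downstream is a secondary transgenesis marker, an mKate2 far-red fluorescent protein coding sequence. The plasmid name indicates that it is driven by crybb1 (a beta-crystallin gene) regulatory sequence, although the feature table does not annotate that promoter. Such a lens-type reporter would allow carriers to be identified independently of the transgene of interest. A single lox2272 site is annotated upstream of mKate2, and its role is not stated in the record. Tol2 transposon arms are implied by the backbone name but are not explicitly annotated. A medaka tyrosinase fragment is detected and may be part of that region. The bacterial backbone is pBluescript-like, with a high-copy ColE1/pUC origin, ampicillin resistance, a partial M13 origin and lac/T3 promoter remnants. The plasmid is selected on ampicillin plus chloramphenicol.
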