Addgene plasmid #195986: pCB59 pDEST crybb1:mKate2
Purpose: (Empty Backbone) Transgenesis backbone
Depositing lab: Markus Affolter & Christian Mosimann. Depositing organization: University of Basel. Publication: Next-generation plasmids for transgenesis in zebrafish and beyond. Kemmler CL, Moran HR, Murray BF, Scoresby A, Klem JR, Eckert RL, Lepovsky E, Bertho S, Nieuwenhuize S, Burger S, D'Agati G, Betz C, Puller AC, Felker A, Ditrychova K, Botschi S, Affolter M, Rohner N, Lovely CB, Kwan KM, Burger A, Mosimann C. Development. 2023 Mar 28:dev.201531. doi: 10.1242/dev.201531. PubMed 36975217.
Backbone
  Vector backbone: pDestTol2pA2
  Vector type: Other
  Selectable markers: ccdB
Growth in bacteria
  Bacterial resistance: Chloramphenicol and Ampicillin, 25 & 100 μg/mL
  Growth temperature: 37°C
  Growth strain: ccdB Survival
  Copy number: High Copy
Gene/Insert
  Gene/Insert name: None
Terms and licenses: Academic/Nonprofit Terms; Industry Terms: Not Available to Industry
Depositor comments: Please visit https://www.biorxiv.org/content/10.1101/2022.12.13.520107v1.article-info for bioRxiv preprint.
How to cite: pCB59 pDEST crybb1:mKate2 was a gift from Markus Affolter & Christian Mosimann (Addgene plasmid # 195986 ; http://n2t.net/addgene:195986 ; RRID:Addgene_195986)
